>Addgene plasmid #138581 | pCDH-MSCV-4xS1m-GFP-T2A-PU | addgene full sequence | sequence record 274466 | Addgene NGS Result
ACGCGTGTAGTCTTATGCAATACTCTTGTAGTCTTGCAACATGGTAACGATGAGTTAGCAACATGCCTTA
CAAGGAGAGAAAAAGCACCGTGCATGCCGATTGGTGGAAGTAAGGTGGTACGATCGTGCCTTATTAGGAA
GGCAACAGACGGGTCTGACATGGATTGGACGAACCACTGAATTGCCGCATTGCAGAGATATTGTATTTAA
GTGCCTAGCTCGATACATAAACGGGTCTCTCTGGTTAGACCAGATCTGAGCCTGGGAGCTCTCTGGCTAA
CTAGGGAACCCACTGCTTAAGCCTCAATAAAGCTTGCCTTGAGTGCTTCAAGTAGTGTGTGCCCGTCTGT
TGTGTGACTCTGGTAACTAGAGATCCCTCAGACCCTTTTAGTCAGTGTGGAAAATCTCTAGCAGTGGCGC
CCGAACAGGGACTTGAAAGCGAAAGGGAAACCAGAGGAGCTCTCTCGACGCAGGACTCGGCTTGCTGAAG
CGCGCACGGCAAGAGGCGAGGGGCGGCGACTGGTGAGTACGCCAAAAATTTTGACTAGCGGAGGCTAGAA
GGAGAGAGATGGGTGCGAGAGCGTCAGTATTAAGCGGGGGAGAATTAGATCGCGATGGGAAAAAATTCGG
TTAAGGCCAGGGGGAAAGAAAAAATATAAATTAAAACATATAGTATGGGCAAGCAGGGAGCTAGAACGAT
TCGCAGTTAATCCTGGCCTGTTAGAAACATCAGAAGGCTGTAGACAAATACTGGGACAGCTACAACCATC
CCTTCAGACAGGATCAGAAGAACTTAGATCATTATATAATACAGTAGCAACCCTCTATTGTGTGCATCAA
AGGATAGAGATAAAAGACACCAAGGAAGCTTTAGACAAGATAGAGGAAGAGCAAAACAAAAGTAAGACCA
CCGCACAGCAAGCGGCCACTGATCTTCAGACCTGGAGGAGGAGATATGAGGGACAATTGGAGAAGTGAAT
TATATAAATATAAAGTAGTAAAAATTGAACCATTAGGAGTAGCACCCACCAAGGCAAAGAGAAGAGTGGT
GCAGAGAGAAAAAAGAGCAGTGGGAATAGGAGCTTTGTTCCTTGGGTTCTTGGGAGCAGCAGGAAGCACT
ATGGGCGCAGCGTCAATGACGCTGACGGTACAGGCCAGACAATTATTGTCTGGTATAGTGCAGCAGCAGA
ACAATTTGCTGAGGGCTATTGAGGCGCAACAGCATCTGTTGCAACTCACAGTCTGGGGCATCAAGCAGCT
CCAGGCAAGAATCCTGGCTGTGGAAAGATACCTAAAGGATCAACAGCTCCTGGGGATTTGGGGTTGCTCT
GGAAAACTCATTTGCACCACTGCTGTGCCTTGGAATGCTAGTTGGAGTAATAAATCTCTGGAACAGATTT
GGAATCACACGACCTGGATGGAGTGGGACAGAGAAATTAACAATTACACAAGCTTAATACACTCCTTAAT
TGAAGAATCGCAAAACCAGCAAGAAAAGAATGAACAAGAATTATTGGAATTAGATAAATGGGCAAGTTTG
TGGAATTGGTTTAACATAACAAATTGGCTGTGGTATATAAAATTATTCATAATGATAGTAGGAGGCTTGG
TAGGTTTAAGAATAGTTTTTGCTGTACTTTCTATAGTGAATAGAGTTAGGCAGGGATATTCACCATTATC
GTTTCAGACCCACCTCCCAACCCCGAGGGGACCCGACAGGCCCGAAGGAATAGAAGAAGAAGGTGGAGAG
AGAGACAGAGACAGATCCATTCGATTAGTGAACGGATCTCGACGGTATCGGTTAACTTTTAAAAGAAAAG
GGGGGATTGGGGGGTACAGTGCAGGGGAAAGAATAGTAGACATAATAGCAACAGACATACAAACTAAAGA
ATTACAAAAACAAATTACAAAATTCAAAATTTTATCGATACTAGTTGAAAGACCCCACCTGTAGGTTTGG
CAAGTTAGCTTAAGTAACGCCATTTTGCAAGGCATGGAAAATACATAACTGAGAATAGAGAAGTTCAGAT
CAAGGTTAGGAACAGAGAGACAGCAGAATATGGGCCAAACAGGATATCTGTGGTAAGCAGTTCCTGCCCC
GGCTCAGGGCCAAGAACAGATGGTCCCCAGATGCGGTCCCGCCCTCAGCAGTTTCTAGCGAACCATCAGA
TGTTTCCAGGGTGCCCCAAGGACCTGAAATGACCCTGTGCCTTATTTGAACTAACCAATCAGTTTGCTTC
TTGCTTCTGTTTGTGTGCTTCTGCTCCCTGAGCTCAATAAAAGAGCCCACAACCCCTCACTTGGTGGGCC
AGTCCTCTGATAGACTGTGTCCCCTGGATACCCGTATTCTAGAGCTAGCGAATTCGAATTTAAATGGATC
CGGATCCGTAGAAAATGCGGCCGCCGACCAGAATCATGCAAGTGCGTAAGATAGTCGCGGGTCGGCGGCC
GCATCTGCTGGGAGATCCGTAGAAAATGCGGCCGCCGACCAGAATCATGCAAGTGCGTAAGATAGTCGCG
GGTCGGCGGCCGCATCTGCTGGGAGATCCGTAGAAAATGCGGCCGCCGACCAGAATCATGCAAGTGCGTA
AGATAGTCGCGGGTCGGCGGCCGCATCTGCTGGGAGATCTGCGGCCGCAAGGATCTGCGATCGCTCCGGT
GCCCGTCAGTGGGCAGAGCGCACATCGCCCACAGTCCCCGAGAAGTTGGGGGGAGGGGTCGGCAATTGAA
CGGGTGCCTAGAGAAGGTGGCGCGGGGTAAACTGGGAAAGTGATGTCGTGTACTGGCTCCGCCTTTTTCC
CGAGGGTGGGGGAGAACCGTATATAAGTGCAGTAGTCGCCGTGAACGTTCTTTTTCGCAACGGGTTTGCC
GCCAGAACACAGCTGAAGCTTCGAGGGGCTCGCATCTCTCCTTCACGCGCCCGCCGCCCTACCTGAGGCC
GCCATCCACGCCGGTTGAGTCGCGTTCTGCCGCCTCCCGCCTGTGGTGCCTCCTGAACTGCGTCCGCCGT
CTAGGTAAGTTTAAAGCTCAGGTCGAGACCGGGCCTTTGTCCGGCGCTCCCTTGGAGCCTACCTAGACTC
AGCCGGCTCTCCACGCTTTGCCTGACCCTGCTTGCTCAACTCTACGTCTTTGTTTCGTTTTCTGTTCTGC
GCCGTTACAGATCCAAGCTGTGACCGGCGCCTACGCTAGACGCCACCATGGAGAGCGACGAGAGCGGCCT
GCCCGCCATGGAGATCGAGTGCCGCATCACCGGCACCCTGAACGGCGTGGAGTTCGAGCTGGTGGGCGGC
GGAGAGGGCACCCCCAAGCAGGGCCGCATGACCAACAAGATGAAGAGCACCAAAGGCGCCCTGACCTTCA
GCCCCTACCTGCTGAGCCACGTGATGGGCTACGGCTTCTACCACTTCGGCACCTACCCCAGCGGCTACGA
GAACCCCTTCCTGCACGCCATCAACAACGGCGGCTACACCAACACCCGCATCGAGAAGTACGAGGACGGC
GGCGTGCTGCACGTGAGCTTCAGCTACCGCTACGAGGCCGGCCGCGTGATCGGCGACTTCAAGGTGGTGG
GCACCGGCTTCCCCGAGGACAGCGTGATCTTCACCGACAAGATCATCCGCAGCAACGCCACCGTGGAGCA
CCTGCACCCCATGGGCGATAACGTGCTGGTGGGCAGCTTCGCCCGCACCTTCAGCCTGCGCGACGGCGGC
TACTACAGCTTCGTGGTGGACAGCCACATGCACTTCAAGAGCGCCATCCACCCCAGCATCCTGCAGAACG
GGGGCCCCATGTTCGCCTTCCGCCGCGTGGAGGAGCTGCACAGCAACACCGAGCTGGGCATCGTGGAGTA
CCAGCACGCCTTCAAGACCCCCATCGCCTTCGCCAGATCCCGCGCTCAGTCGTCCAATTCTGCCGTGGAC
GGCACCGCCGGACCCGGCTCCACCGGATCTCGCGAGGGCAGAGGAAGTCTTCTAACATGCGGTGACGTGG
AGGAGAATCCCGGCCCTATGACCGAGTACAAGCCCACGGTGCGCCTCGCCACCCGCGACGACGTCCCCAG
GGCCGTACGCACCCTCGCCGCCGCGTTCGCCGACTACCCCGCCACGCGCCACACCGTCGATCCGGACCGC
CACATCGAGCGGGTCACCGAGCTGCAAGAACTCTTCCTCACGCGCGTCGGGCTCGACATCGGCAAGGTGT
GGGTCGCGGACGACGGCGCCGCGGTGGCGGTCTGGACCACGCCGGAGAGCGTCGAAGCGGGGGCGGTGTT
CGCCGAGATCGGCCCGCGCATGGCCGAGTTGAGCGGTTCCCGGCTGGCCGCGCAGCAACAGATGGAAGGC
CTCCTGGCGCCGCACCGGCCCAAGGAGCCCGCGTGGTTCCTGGCCACCGTCGGCGTCTCGCCCGACCACC
AGGGCAAGGGTCTGGGCAGCGCCGTCGTGCTCCCCGGAGTGGAGGCGGCCGAGCGCGCCGGGGTGCCCGC
CTTCCTGGAGACCTCCGCGCCCCGCAACCTCCCCTTCTACGAGCGGCTCGGCTTCACCGTCACCGCCGAC
GTCGAGGTGCCCGAAGGACCGCGCACCTGGTGCATGACCCGCAAGCCCGGTGCCTGAAATCAACCTCTGG
ATTACAAAATTTGTGAAAGATTGACTGGTATTCTTAACTATGTTGCTCCTTTTACGCTATGTGGATACGC
TGCTTTAATGCCTTTGTATCATGCTATTGCTTCCCGTATGGCTTTCATTTTCTCCTCCTTGTATAAATCC
TGGTTGCTGTCTCTTTATGAGGAGTTGTGGCCCGTTGTCAGGCAACGTGGCGTGGTGTGCACTGTGTTTG
CTGACGCAACCCCCACTGGTTGGGGCATTGCCACCACCTGTCAGCTCCTTTCCGGGACTTTCGCTTTCCC
CCTCCCTATTGCCACGGCGGAACTCATCGCCGCCTGCCTTGCCCGCTGCTGGACAGGGGCTCGGCTGTTG
GGCACTGACAATTCCGTGGTGTTGTCGGGGAAATCATCGTCCTTTCCTTGGCTGCTCGCCTGTGTTGCCA
CCTGGATTCTGCGCGGGACGTCCTTCTGCTACGTCCCTTCGGCCCTCAATCCAGCGGACCTTCCTTCCCG
CGGCCTGCTGCCGGCTCTGCGGCCTCTTCCGCGTCTCCGCCTTCGCCCTCAGACGAGTCGGATCTCCCTT
TGGGCCGCCTCCCCGCCTGGTACCTTTAAGACCAATGACTTACAAGGCAGCTGTAGATCTTAGCCACTTT
TTAAAAGAAAAGGGGGGACTGGAAGGGCTAATTCACTCCCAACGAAGATAAGATCTGCTTTTTGCTTGTA
CTGGGTCTCTCTGGTTAGACCAGATCTGAGCCTGGGAGCTCTCTGGCTAACTAGGGAACCCACTGCTTAA
GCCTCAATAAAGCTTGCCTTGAGTGCTTCAAGTAGTGTGTGCCCGTCTGTTGTGTGACTCTGGTAACTAG
AGATCCCTCAGACCCTTTTAGTCAGTGTGGAAAATCTCTAGCAGTAGTAGTTCATGTCATCTTATTATTC
AGTATTTATAACTTGCAAAGAAATGAATATCAGAGAGTGAGAGGAACTTGTTTATTGCAGCTTATAATGG
TTACAAATAAAGCAATAGCATCACAAATTTCACAAATAAAGCATTTTTTTCACTGCATTCTAGTTGTGGT
TTGTCCAAACTCATCAATGTATCTTATCATGTCTGGCTCTAGCTATCCCGCCCCTAACTCCGCCCATCCC
GCCCCTAACTCCGCCCAGTTCCGCCCATTCTCCGCCCCATGGCTGACTAATTTTTTTTATTTATGCAGAG
GCCGAGGCCGCCTCGGCCTCTGAGCTATTCCAGAAGTAGTGAGGAGGCTTTTTTGGAGGCCTAGACTTTT
GCAGAGACCAAATTCGTAATCATGTCATAGCTGTTTCCTGTGTGAAATTGTTATCCGCTCACAATTCCAC
ACAACATACGAGCCGGAAGCATAAAGTGTAAAGCCTGGGGTGCCTAATGAGTGAGCTAACTCACATTAAT
TGCGTTGCGCTCACTGCCCGCTTTCCAGTCGGGAAACCTGTCGTGCCAGCTGCATTAATGAATCGGCCAA
CGCGCGGGGAGAGGCGGTTTGCGTATTGGGCGCTCTTCCGCTTCCTCGCTCACTGACTCGCTGCGCTCGG
TCGTTCGGCTGCGGCGAGCGGTATCAGCTCACTCAAAGGCGGTAATACGGTTATCCACAGAATCAGGGGA
TAACGCAGGAAAGAACATGTGAGCAAAAGGCCAGCAAAAGGCCAGGAACCGTAAAAAGGCCGCGTTGCTG
GCGTTTTTCCATAGGCTCCGCCCCCCTGACGAGCATCACAAAAATCGACGCTCAAGTCAGAGGTGGCGAA
ACCCGACAGGACTATAAAGATACCAGGCGTTTCCCCCTGGAAGCTCCCTCGTGCGCTCTCCTGTTCCGAC
CCTGCCGCTTACCGGATACCTGTCCGCCTTTCTCCCTTCGGGAAGCGTGGCGCTTTCTCATAGCTCACGC
TGTAGGTATCTCAGTTCGGTGTAGGTCGTTCGCTCCAAGCTGGGCTGTGTGCACGAACCCCCCGTTCAGC
CCGACCGCTGCGCCTTATCCGGTAACTATCGTCTTGAGTCCAACCCGGTAAGACACGACTTATCGCCACT
GGCAGCAGCCACTGGTAACAGGATTAGCAGAGCGAGGTATGTAGGCGGTGCTACAGAGTTCTTGAAGTGG
TGGCCTAACTACGGCTACACTAGAAGAACAGTATTTGGTATCTGCGCTCTGCTGAAGCCAGTTACCTTCG
GAAAAAGAGTTGGTAGCTCTTGATCCGGCAAACAAACCACCGCTGGTAGCGGTGGTTTTTTTGTTTGCAA
GCAGCAGATTACGCGCAGAAAAAAAGGATCTCAAGAAGATCCTTTGATCTTTTCTACGGGGTCTGACGCT
CAGTGGAACGAAAACTCACGTTAAGGGATTTTGGTCATGAGATTATCAAAAAGGATCTTCACCTAGATCC
TTTTAAATTAAAAATGAAGTTTTAAATCAATCTAAAGTATATATGAGTAAACTTGGTCTGACAGTTACCA
ATGCTTAATCAGTGAGGCACCTATCTCAGCGATCTGTCTATTTCGTTCATCCATAGTTGCCTGACTCCCC
GTCGTGTAGATAACTACGATACGGGAGGGCTTACCATCTGGCCCCAGTGCTGCAATGATACCGCGAGACC
CACGCTCACCGGCTCCAGATTTATCAGCAATAAACCAGCCAGCCGGAAGGGCCGAGCGCAGAAGTGGTCC
TGCAACTTTATCCGCCTCCATCCAGTCTATTAATTGTTGCCGGGAAGCTAGAGTAAGTAGTTCGCCAGTT
AATAGTTTGCGCAACGTTGTTGCCATTGCTACAGGCATCGTGGTGTCACGCTCGTCGTTTGGTATGGCTT
CATTCAGCTCCGGTTCCCAACGATCAAGGCGAGTTACATGATCCCCCATGTTGTGCAAAAAAGCGGTTAG
CTCCTTCGGTCCTCCGATCGTTGTCAGAAGTAAGTTGGCCGCAGTGTTATCACTCATGGTTATGGCAGCA
CTGCATAATTCTCTTACTGTCATGCCATCCGTAAGATGCTTTTCTGTGACTGGTGAGTACTCAACCAAGT
CATTCTGAGAATAGTGTATGCGGCGACCGAGTTGCTCTTGCCCGGCGTCAATACGGGATAATACCGCGCC
ACATAGCAGAACTTTAAAAGTGCTCATCATTGGAAAACGTTCTTCGGGGCGAAAACTCTCAAGGATCTTA
CCGCTGTTGAGATCCAGTTCGATGTAACCCACTCGTGCACCCAACTGATCTTCAGCATCTTTTACTTTCA
CCAGCGTTTCTGGGTGAGCAAAAACAGGAAGGCAAAATGCCGCAAAAAAGGGAATAAGGGCGACACGGAA
ATGTTGAATACTCATACTCTTCCTTTTTCAATATTATTGAAGCATTTATCAGGGTTATTGTCTCATGAGC
GGATACATATTTGAATGTATTTAGAAAAATAAACAAATAGGGGTTCCGCGCACATTTCCCCGAAAAGTGC
CACCTGACGTCTAAGAAACCATTATTATCATGACATTAACCTATAAAAATAGGCGTATCACGAGGCCCTT
TCGTCTCGCGCGTTTCGGTGATGACGGTGAAAACCTCTGACACATGCAGCTCCCGGAGACGGTCACAGCT
TGTCTGTAAGCGGATGCCGGGAGCAGACAAGCCCGTCAGGGCGCGTCAGCGGGTGTTGGCGGGTGTCGGG
GCTGGCTTAACTATGCGGCATCAGAGCAGATTGTACTGAGAGTGCACCATATGCGGTGTGAAATACCGCA
CAGATGCGTAAGGAGAAAATACCGCATCAGGCGCCATTCGCCATTCAGGCTGCGCAACTGTTGGGAAGGG
CGATCGGTGCGGGCCTCTTCGCTATTACGCCAGCTGGCGAAAGGGGGATGTGCTGCAAGGCGATTAAGTT
GGGTAACGCCAGGGTTTTCCCAGTCACGACGTTGTAAAACGACGGCCAGTGCCAAGCTG
Features (pLannotate 1.2.2; 27 found; start..end, strand, type, name):
      6..232     +  promoter       RSV promoter: Rous sarcoma virus enhancer/promoter
    233..413     +  LTR            5' LTR (truncated): truncated 5' long terminal repeat (LTR) from HIV-1
    460..585     +  misc_feature   HIV-1 Ψ: packaging signal of human immunodeficiency virus type 1
    569..907     +  CDS            HIV-1 gag (fragment): gag protein from human immunodeficiency virus 1; gag
   1078..1311    +  misc_feature   RRE: The Rev response element (RRE) of HIV-1 allows for Rev-dependent mRNA export from the nucleus to the cytoplasm.
   1688..1788    +  CDS            Rev (fragment): human immunodeficiency virus 1 (HIV-1) Rev protein; rev; enhances nuclear export of unspliced and incompletely spliced viral mRNAs
   1807..1923    +  misc_feature   cPPT/CTS: central polypurine tract and central termination sequence of HIV-1
   1936..2349    +  LTR            5' LTR (fragment): 5' long terminal repeat from murine embryonic stem cell virus
   2671..2882    +  promoter       EF-1α core promoter: core promoter for human elongation factor EF-1α
   2895..3163    +  LTR            5' LTR (truncated): truncated 5' long terminal repeat (LTR) from human T-cell leukemia virus (HTLV) type 1
   3220..3884    +  CDS            CopGFP (fragment): green fluorescent protein 2 from Pontellina plumata, also known as ppluGFP2 (Shagin et al., 2004)
   4008..4607    +  CDS            PuroR: puromycin N-acetyltransferase; pac from Streptomyces alboniger; confers resistance to puromycin
   4608..5196    +  misc_feature   WPRE: woodchuck hepatitis virus posttranscriptional regulatory element
   5191..5298    +  CDS            nef (fragment): NEF_SIVS4 - Experimental evidence at protein level: Swiss-Prot protein existence level 1. Interferes with TCR signaling from the cell membrane. Interacts with CD247/TCRZ (TCR zeta chain) and exert potent down- regulation of cell surface TCR/CD3 complexes. From Simian immunodeficiency virus (isolate F236/smH4) (SIV-sm) (Simian immunodeficiency virus sooty mangabey monkey).
   5323..5503    +  LTR            5' LTR (truncated): truncated 5' long terminal repeat (LTR) from HIV-1
   5575..5696    +  polyA_signal   SV40 poly(A) signal: SV40 polyadenylation signal
   5736..5871    +  rep_origin     SV40 ori: SV40 origin of replication
   5928..5944    -  protein_bind   lac operator: The lac repressor binds to the lac operator to inhibit transcription in E. coli. This inhibition can be relieved by adding lactose or isopropyl-β-D-thiogalactopyranoside (IPTG). lac repressor encoded by lacI
   5952..5982    -  promoter       lac promoter: promoter for the E. coli lac operon
   5997..6018    -  protein_bind   CAP binding site: CAP binding activates transcription in the presence of cAMP. E. coli catabolite activator protein
   6031..6123    -  CDS            lacI (fragment): lac repressor; lacI; The lac repressor binds to the lac operator to inhibit transcription in E. coli. This inhibition can be relieved by adding lactose or isopropyl-β-D-thiogalactopyranoside (IPTG).
   6306..6894    -  rep_origin     ori: high-copy-number ColE1/pMB1/pBR322/pUC origin of replication
   7065..7925    -  CDS            AmpR: β-lactamase; bla; confers resistance to ampicillin, carbenicillin, and related antibiotics
   7926..8030    -  promoter       AmpR promoter: bla
   8125..8160    +  CDS            rop (fragment): Rop protein, which maintains plasmids at low copy number; rop
   8262..8361    +  misc_feature   bom (fragment): basis of mobility region from pBR322
   8367..8521    -  CDS            lacZα (fragment): LacZα fragment of β-galactosidase; lacZ fragment
