[The description below was written by a language model from this plasmid's Addgene catalogue record and pLannotate feature annotations shown in this document.]
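Description:
pCDH-MSCV-4xS1m-GFP-T2A-PU is an empty lentiviral backbone derived from the System Biosciences vector pCDH-MSCV-GFP-T2A-PU, deposited for in vivo tagging of a cloned insert with an S1m tag. It is an HIV-1-based transfer vector with an RSV promoter fused to a truncated 5' LTR, followed by the Ψ packaging signal with a residual gag fragment, the Rev response element, and the cPPT/CTS. A truncated LTR at the 3' end and an SV40 polyadenylation signal close the viral genome. In bacteria the plasmid carries a ColE1/pUC-type origin and ampicillin resistance. The record lists it as low copy and grown in a recombination-reducing strain, as is usual for repeat-containing lentiviral plasmids. An SV40 origin is also present.

The insert position lies downstream of an MSCV LTR-derived promoter. The name and catalogue fields indicate four copies of S1m placed at the C-terminal (3') side of the insert. S1m is generally known as a streptavidin-binding RNA aptamer, so a tagged transcript can be recovered with its bound partners. This fits the associated study of a long noncoding RNA and its reader protein. The annotation software did not call the 4xS1m array as a feature, but an unannotated stretch between the MSCV element and the next promoter is where it would be expected.

A second cassette uses the EF-1α core promoter with an HTLV-1 LTR segment to drive copGFP and puromycin N-acetyltransferase, joined by a T2A peptide according to the name. This allows fluorescent tracking and puromycin selection of transduced cells. A WPRE follows to enhance expression. The depositor notes a 75 bp deletion of a repeat sequence upstream of the EF-1α core promoter, with unknown functional effect.
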