Addgene plasmid #138581: pCDH-MSCV-4xS1m-GFP-T2A-PU
Purpose: (Empty Backbone) For in vivo tagging
Depositing lab: Yin-Yuan Mo. Depositing organization: University of Mississippi Medical Center. Publication: IGF2BP2 regulates DANCR by serving as an N6-methyladenosine reader. Hu X, Peng WX, Zhou H, Jiang J, Zhou X, Huang D, Mo YY, Yang L. Cell Death Differ. 2019 Dec 5. pii: 10.1038/s41418-019-0461-z. doi: 10.1038/s41418-019-0461-z. PubMed 31804607.
Backbone
  Vector backbone: pCDH-MSCV-GFP-T2A-PU
  Backbone manufacturer: System Biosciences
  Vector type: Lentiviral
  Promoter: MSCV
  Selectable markers: Puromycin
  Tag / fusion protein: S1m tag (C terminal on insert)
Growth in bacteria
  Bacterial resistance: Ampicillin, 100 μg/mL
  Growth temperature: 37°C
  Growth strain: NEB Stable
  Copy number: Low Copy
Gene/Insert
  Cloning method: Gibson Cloning
  Sequencing primers: 5′ acaaaaattcaaaattttatcga; 3′ ctacacgcgagacgggtgactg
Terms and licenses: Academic/Nonprofit Terms; Industry Terms: Not Available to Industry
Depositor comments: Please Note: Plasmid contains a 75 basepair deletion of a repeat sequence in the backbone upstream of the EF-1a core promoter. It is not known how this deletion affects plasmid function.
How to cite: pCDH-MSCV-4xS1m-GFP-T2A-PU was a gift from Yin-Yuan Mo (Addgene plasmid # 138581 ; http://n2t.net/addgene:138581 ; RRID:Addgene_138581)
